>Addgene plasmid #208069 | pEGFP-hsRPA14 (MSW#503) | addgene full sequence | sequence record 416906 | Addgene NGS Result
[326 nt withheld, positions 1-326]
GCCTCCACCAGATCTGAGTCCGGACTTGTACAGCTCGTCCATGCCGAGAGTGATCCCGGCGGCGGTCACG
AACTCCAGCAGGACCATGTGATCGCGCTTCTCGTTGGGGTCTTTGCTCAGGGCGGACTGGGTGCTCAGGT
AGTGGTTGTCGGGCAGCAGCACGGGGCCGTCGCCGATGGGGGTGTTCTGCTGGTAGTGGTCGGCGAGCTG
CACGCTGCCGTCCTCGATGTTGTGGCGGATCTTGAAGTTCACCTTGATGCCGTTCTTCTGCTTGTCGGCC
ATGATATAGACGTTGTGGCTGTTGTAGTTGTACTCCAGCTTGTGCCCCAGGATGTTGCCGTCCTCCTTGA
AGTCGATGCCCTTCAGCTCGATGCGGTTCACCAGGGTGTCGCCCTCGAACTTCACCTCGGCGCGGGTCTT
GTAGTTGCCGTCGTCCTTGAAGAAGATGGTGCGCTCCTGGACGTAGCCTTCGGGCATGGCGGACTTGAAG
AAGTCGTGCTGCTTCATGTGGTCGGGGTAGCGGCTGAAGCACTGCACGCCGTAGGTCAGGGTGGTCACGA
GGGTGGGCCAGGGCACGGGCAGCTTGCCGGTGGTGCAGATGAACTTCAGGGTCAGCTTGCCGTAGGTGGC
ATCGCCCTCGCCCTCGCCGGACACGCTGAACTTGTGGCCGTTTACGTCGCCGTCCAGCTCGACCAGGATG
GGCACCACCCCGGTGAACAGCTCCTCGCCCTTGCTCACCATGGTGGCGACCGGTAGCGCTAGCGGATCTG
ACGGTTCACTAAACCAGCTCTGCTTATATAGACCTCCCACCGTACACGCCTACCGCCCATTTGCGTCAAT
GGGGCGGAGTTGTTACGACATTTTGGAAAGTCCCGTTGATTTTGGTGCCAAAACAAACTCCCATTGACGT
CAATGGGGTGGAGACTTGGAAATCCCCGTGAGTCAAACCGCTATCCACGCCCATTGATGTACTGCCAAAA
CCGCATCACCATGGTAATAGCGATGACTAATACGTAGATGTACTGCCAAGTAGGAAAGTCCCATAAGGTC
ATGTACTGGGCATAATGCCAGGCGGGCCATTTACCGTCATTGACGTCAATAGGGGGCGTACTTGGCATAT
GATACACTTGATGTACTGCCAAGTGGGCAGTTTACCGTAAATACTCCACCCATTGACGTCAATGGAAAGT
CCCTATTGGCGTTACTATGGGAACATACGTCATTATTGACGTCAATGGGCGGGGGTCGTTGGGCGGTCAG
CCAGGCGGGCCATTTACCGTAAGTTATGTAACGCGGAACTCCATATATGGGCTATGAACTAATGACCCCG
TAATTGATTACTATTAATAACTAATGCATGGCGGTAATACGGTTATCCACAGAATCAGGGGATAACGCAG
GAAAGAACATGTGAGCAAAAGGCCAGCAAAAGGCCAGGAACCGTAAAAAGGCCGCGTTGCTGGCGTTTTT
CCATAGGCTCCGCCCCCCTGACGAGCATCACAAAAATCGACGCTCAAGTCAGAGGTGGCGAAACCCGACA
GGACTATAAAGATACCAGGCGTTTCCCCCTGGAAGCTCCCTCGTGCGCTCTCCTGTTCCGACCCTGCCGC
TTACCGGATACCTGTCCGCCTTTCTCCCTTCGGGAAGCGTGGCGCTTTCTCATAGCTCACGCTGTAGGTA
TCTCAGTTCGGTGTAGGTCGTTCGCTCCAAGCTGGGCTGTGTGCACGAACCCCCCGTTCAGCCCGACCGC
TGCGCCTTATCCGGTAACTATCGTCTTGAGTCCAACCCGGTAAGACACGACTTATCGCCACTGGCAGCAG
CCACTGGTAACAGGATTAGCAGAGCGAGGTATGTAGGCGGTGCTACAGAGTTCTTGAAGTGGTGGCCTAA
CTACGGCTACACTAGAAGAACAGTATTTGGTATCTGCGCTCTGCTGAAGCCAGTTACCTTCGGAAAAAGA
GTTGGTAGCTCTTGATCCGGCAAACAAACCACCGCTGGTAGCGGTGGTTTTTTTGTTTGCAAGCAGCAGA
TTACGCGCAGAAAAAAAGGATCTCAAGAAGATCCTTTGATCTTTTCTACGGGGTCTGACGCTCAGTGGAA
CGAAAACTCACGTTAAGGGATTTTGGTCATGAGATTATCAAAAAGGATCTTCACCTAGATCCTTTTAAAT
TAAAAATGAAGTTTTAAATCAATCTAAAGTATATATGAGTAACCTGAGGCTATGGCAGGGCCTGCCGCCC
CGACGTTGGCTGCGAGCCCTGGGCCTTCACCCGAACTTGGGGGGTGGGGTGGGGAAAAGGAAGAAACGCG
GGCGTATTGGCCCCAATGGGGTCTCGGTGGGGTATCGACAGAGTGCCAGCCCTGGGACCGAACCCCGCGT
TTATGAACAAACGACCCAACACCGTGCGTTTTATTCTGTCTTTTTATTGCCGTCATAGCGCGGGTTCCTT
CCGGTATTGTCTCCTTCCGTGTTTCAGTTAGCCTCCCCCTAGGGTGGGCGAAGAACTCCAGCATGAGATC
CCCGCGCTGGAGGATCATCCAGCCGGCGTCCCGGAAAACGATTCCGAAGCCCAACCTTTCATAGAAGGCG
GCGGTGGAATCGAAATCTCGTGATGGCAGGTTGGGCGTCGCTTGGTCGGTCATTTCGAACCCCAGAGTCC
CGCTCAGAAGAACTCGTCAAGAAGGCGATAGAAGGCGATGCGCTGCGAATCGGGAGCGGCGATACCGTAA
AGCACGAGGAAGCGGTCAGCCCATTCGCCGCCAAGCTCTTCAGCAATATCACGGGTAGCCAACGCTATGT
CCTGATAGCGGTCCGCCACACCCAGCCGGCCACAGTCGATGAATCCAGAAAAGCGGCCATTTTCCACCAT
GATATTCGGCAAGCAGGCATCGCCATGGGTCACGACGAGATCCTCGCCGTCGGGCATGCTCGCCTTGAGC
CTGGCGAACAGTTCGGCTGGCGCGAGCCCCTGATGCTCTTCGTCCAGATCATCCTGATCGACAAGACCGG
CTTCCATCCGAGTACGTGCTCGCTCGATGCGATGTTTCGCTTGGTGGTCGAATGGGCAGGTAGCCGGATC
AAGCGTATGCAGCCGCCGCATTGCATCAGCCATGATGGATACTTTCTCGGCAGGAGCAAGGTGAGATGAC
AGGAGATCCTGCCCCGGCACTTCGCCCAATAGCAGCCAGTCCCTTCCCGCTTCAGTGACAACGTCGAGCA
CAGCTGCGCAAGGAACGCCCGTCGTGGCCAGCCACGATAGCCGCGCTGCCTCGTCTTGCAGTTCATTCAG
GGCACCGGACAGGTCGGTCTTGACAAAAAGAACCGGGCGCCCCTGCGCTGACAGCCGGAACACGGCGGCA
TCAGAGCAGCCGATTGTCTGTTGTGCCCAGTCATAGCCGAATAGCCTCTCCACCCAAGCGGCCGGAGAAC
CTGCGTGCAATCCATCTTGTTCAATCATGCGAAACGATCCTCATCCTGTCTCTTGATCGATCTTTGCAAA
AGCCTAGGCCTCCAAAAAAGCCTCCTCACTACTTCTGGAATAGCTCAGAGGCCGAGGCGGCCTCGGCCTC
TGCATAAATAAAAAAAATTAGTCAGCCATGGGGCGGAGAATGGGCGGAACTGGGCGGAGTTAGGGGCGGG
ATGGGCGGAGTTAGGGGCGGGACTATGGTTGCTGACTAATTGAGATGCATGCTTTGCATACTTCTGCCTG
CTGGGGAGCCTGGGGACTTTCCACACCTGGTTGCTGACTAATTGAGATGCATGCTTTGCATACTTCTGCC
TGCTGGGGAGCCTGGGGACTTTCCACACCCTAACTGACACACATTCCACAGCTGGTTCTTTCCGCCTCAG
GACTCTTCCTTTTTCAATATTATTGAAGCATTTATCAGGGTTATTGTCTCATGAGCGGATACATATTTGA
ATGTATTTAGAAAAATAAACAAATAGGGGTTCCGCGCACATTTCCCCGAAAAGTGCCACCTG
[124 nt withheld, positions 4309-4432]
C
[91 nt withheld, positions 4434-4524]
A
[49 nt withheld, positions 4526-4574]
CCTTTGACGTTGGAGTCCACGTTCTTT
[37 nt withheld, positions 4602-4638]
ACCCTATCTCGGTCTATTCTTTTGATTTATAAGGGATTTTGCCGATTTCGGCCTATTGGTTAAAAAATGA
GCTGATTTAACAAAAATTTAACGCGAATTTTAACAAAATATTAACGCTTACAATTTACGCGTTAAGATAC
ATTGATGAGTTTGGACAAACCACAACTAGAATGCAGTGAAAAAAATGCTTTATTTGTGAAATTTGTGATG
CTATTGCTTTATTTGTAACCATTATAAGCTGCAATAAACAAGTTAACAACAACAATTGCATTCATTTTAT
GTTTCAGGTTCAGGGGGAGGTGTGGGAGGTTTTTTAAAGCAAGTAAAACCTCTACAAATGTGGTATGGCT
GATTATGATCAGTTATCTAGATCCGGTGGATCCCGGGCCCGCGGTACCTCA
[37 nt withheld, positions 5040-5076]
Features (pLannotate 1.2.2; 15 found; start..end, strand, type, name):
    351..1067    -  CDS            EGFP: EGFP is a basic (constitutively fluorescent) green fluorescent protein published in 1996, derived from Aequorea victoria. It is reported to be a rapidly-maturing weak dimer with moderate acid sensitivity.
   1112..1315    -  promoter       CMV promoter: human cytomegalovirus (CMV) immediate early promoter
   1316..1619    -  enhancer       CMV enhancer: human cytomegalovirus immediate early enhancer
   1794..2382    -  rep_origin     ori: high-copy-number ColE1/pMB1/pBR322/pUC origin of replication
   2604..2620    +  polyA_signal   bGH poly(A) signal (fragment): bovine growth hormone polyadenylation signal
   2711..2758    -  polyA_signal   HSV TK poly(A) signal: herpes simplex virus thymidine kinase polyadenylation signal (Cole and Stacy, 1985)
   2817..2969    -  CDS            ble (fragment): BLE_KLEPN - Experimental evidence at protein level: Swiss-Prot protein existence level 1. Binding protein with a strong affinity to the bleomycin family of antibiotics. Binds to CL990; an antimitotic-antibiotic compound. From Klebsiella pneumoniae.
   2990..3784    -  CDS            NeoR/KanR: aminoglycoside phosphotransferase from Tn5; aph(3')-II (or nptII); confers resistance to neomycin, kanamycin, and G418 (Geneticin®)
   3819..4176    -  promoter       SV40 promoter: SV40 enhancer and early promoter
   4178..4282    -  promoter       AmpR promoter: bla
   4309..4737    +  rep_origin     f1 ori (sequence partly withheld): f1 bacteriophage origin of replication; arrow indicates direction of (+) strand synthesis
   4771..4892    -  polyA_signal   SV40 poly(A) signal: SV40 polyadenylation signal
   4915..4999    -  CDS            large T antigen (fragment): large T antigen from SV40 (simian virus 40)
   5011..5036    -  misc_feature   MCS (fragment): multiple cloning site
   5040..326     -  CDS            RPA3 (across the origin) (sequence withheld): RFA3_HUMAN - Also known as REPA3, RPA14. Experimental evidence at protein level: Swiss-Prot protein existence level 1. As part of the heterotrimeric replication protein A complex (RPA/RP-A), binds and stabilizes single-stranded DNA intermediates that form during DNA replication or upon DNA stress. It prevents their reannealing and in parallel, recruits and activates different proteins and complexes involved in DNA metabolism. Thereby, it plays an essential role both in DNA replication and the cellular response to DNA damage (PubMed:9430682). In the cellular response to DNA damage, the RPA comp
