[The description below was written by a language model from this plasmid's Addgene catalogue record and pLannotate feature annotations shown in this document.]
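Description:
pEGFP-hsRPA14 is a mammalian expression plasmid of about 5.1 kb, built on a Clontech pEGFP backbone, that produces the smallest subunit of human replication protein A (RPA3, also called RPA14) as a fusion to EGFP. All parts of the expression unit lie on the same strand. The human cytomegalovirus immediate-early enhancer and promoter drive the EGFP coding sequence. The RPA3 open reading frame follows directly downstream, so the fluorescent protein sits at the N terminus of RPA3, as the catalogue entry states. A remnant of the multiple cloning site and an SV40 polyadenylation signal follow the insert. The insert was introduced by restriction cloning, but the sites used are not recorded.

The plasmid replicates in E. coli from a high-copy ColE1/pUC-type origin and is selected with kanamycin. The resistance gene is the Tn5 aminoglycoside phosphotransferase (NeoR/KanR). A bacterial bla-type promoter sits in tandem with the SV40 enhancer/early promoter upstream of this gene, and an HSV TK polyadenylation signal terminates it. The same cassette can therefore also confer G418 resistance in mammalian cells. An f1 origin is also present, which allows single-stranded DNA production. The short ble, bGH poly(A) and large T antigen hits in the annotation are fragments and appear to be backbone remnants rather than functional elements.

RPA3 is part of the heterotrimeric RPA complex, which binds and stabilises single-stranded DNA during replication and the DNA damage response. The stated purpose of the construct is to express GFP-tagged RPA3 in human cells, where the tag allows the subunit to be followed by fluorescence. The associated study examined the roles of RPA in replication, repair and checkpoints.
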