Addgene plasmid #208069: pEGFP-hsRPA14 (MSW#503)
Purpose: Expression of GFP-tagged hsRPA3 in human cells
Depositing lab: Marc Wold. Depositing organization: University of Iowa. Publication: Cellular functions of human RPA1. Multiple roles of domains in replication, repair, and checkpoints. Haring SJ, Mason AC, Binz SK, Wold MS. J Biol Chem. 2008 Jul 4;283(27):19095-111. doi: 10.1074/jbc.M800881200. Epub 2008 May 9. PubMed 18469000.
Backbone
  Vector backbone: pEGFP
  Backbone manufacturer: Clontech
  Vector type: Mammalian Expression
Growth in bacteria
  Bacterial resistance: Kanamycin, 50 μg/mL
  Growth temperature: 37°C
  Growth strain: DH5alpha
  Copy number: High Copy
Gene/Insert
  Gene/Insert name: RPA3 (alt name: RPA14)
  Species: H. sapiens (human)
  Entrez Gene: RPA3 (a.k.a. REPA3, RP-A p14)
  Tag / fusion protein: GFP (N terminal on backbone)
  Cloning method: Restriction Enzyme; 5′ cloning site Unknown (unknown if destroyed)
Terms and licenses: Academic/Nonprofit Terms; Industry Terms: Not Available to Industry
Depositor comments: Plasmid to express GFP-hsRPA14 in human cells
How to cite: pEGFP-hsRPA14 (MSW#503) was a gift from Marc Wold (Addgene plasmid # 208069 ; http://n2t.net/addgene:208069 ; RRID:Addgene_208069)
